>Addgene plasmid #1460 | pPD88_22 | depositor full sequence | sequence record 71 | Author sequence
ATGACCATGATTACGCCAAGCTTGCATGCCTGCAGGTCGACTCTAGAGGATCCCCAATTCTTGAGACTTC
CACTATCTTCTCTGGCACCCTCCACTACGCGTAGGCGTCTCTCGCTTCGTGTATTCCCGGGAAGCCGGGT
TCCCGTCTCTCCCGCCGCTGCCGCTGCCGCACACAGCTTTACACCTCGTAGAATCCCCAAAGAGGGGCGT
GGCTTGCGGGTGCCAACATCCTCCTGCCGAGGAAGAAGCAGGCACTCATCACTCGCATCATCAACCTCGG
GATTGGCCAAAGGACCCAAAGGTATGTTTCGAATGATACTAACATAACATAGAACATTTTCAGGAGGACC
CTTGGAGGGTACCGAGCTCAGAAAAAATGACTGCTCCAAAGAAGAAGCGTAAGGTACCGGTGGGTGAAGA
CCAGAAACAGCACCTCGAACTGAGCCGCGATATTGCCCAGCGTTTCAACGCGCTGTATGGCGAGATCGAT
CCCGTCGTTTTACAACGTCGTGACTGGGAAAACCCTGGCGTTACCCAACTTAATCGCCTTGCAGCACATC
CCCCTTTCGCCAGCTGGCGTAATAGCGAAGAGGCCCGCACCGATCGCCCTTCCCAACAGTTGCGCAGCCT
GAATGGCGAATGGCGCTTTGCCTGGTTTCCGGCACCAGAAGCGGTGCCGGAAAGCTGGCTGGAGTGCGAT
CTTCCTGAGGCCGATACTGTCGTCGTCCCCTCAAACTGGCAGATGCACGGTTACGATGCGCCCATCTACA
CCAACGTGACCTATCCCATTACGGTCAATCCGCCGTTTGTTCCCACGGAGAATCCGACGGGTTGTTACTC
GCTCACATTTAATGTTGATGAAAGCTGGCTACAGGAAGGCCAGACGCGAATTATTTTTGATGGCGTTAAC
TCGGCGTTTCATCTGTGGTGCAACGGGCGCTGGGTCGGTTACGGCCAGGACAGTCGTTTGCCGTCTGAAT
TTGACCTGAGCGCATTTTTACGCGCCGGAGAAAACCGCCTCGCGGTGATGGTGCTGCGCTGGAGTGACGG
CAGTTATCTGGAAGATCAGGATATGTGGCGGATGAGCGGCATTTTCCGTGACGTCTCGTTGCTGCATAAA
CCGACTACACAAATCAGCGATTTCCATGTTGCCACTCGCTTTAATGATGATTTCAGCCGCGCTGTACTGG
AGGCTGAAGTTCAGATGTGCGGCGAGTTGCGTGACTACCTACGGGTAACAGTTTCTTTATGGCAGGGTGA
AACGCAGGTCGCCAGCGGCACCGCGCCTTTCGGCGGTGAAATTATCGATGAGCGTGGTGGTTATGCCGAT
CGCGTCACACTACGTCTGAACGTCGAAAACCCGAAACTGTGGAGCGCCGAAATCCCGAATCTCTATCGTG
CGGTGGTTGAACTGCACACCGCCGACGGCACGCTGATTGAAGCAGAAGCCTGCGATGTCGGTTTCCGCGA
GGTGCGGATTGAAAATGGTCTGCTGCTGCTGAACGGCAAGCCGTTGCTGATTCGAGGCGTTAACCGTCAC
GAGCATCATCCTCTGCATGGTCAGGTCATGGATGAGCAGACGATGGTGCAGGATATCCTGCTGATGAAGC
AGAACAACTTTAACGCCGTGCGCTGTTCGCATTATCCGAACCATCCGCTGTGGTACACGCTGTGCGACCG
CTACGGCCTGTATGTGGTGGATGAAGCCAATATTGAAACCCACGGCATGGTGCCAATGAATCGTCTGACC
GATGATCCGCGCTGGCTACCGGCGATGAGCGAACGCGTAACGCGAATGGTGCAGCGCGATCGTAATCACC
CGAGTGTGATCATCTGGTCGCTGGGGAATGAATCAGGCCACGGCGCTAATCACGACGCGCTGTATCGCTG
GATCAAATCTGTCGATCCTTCCCGCCCGGTGCAGTATGAAGGCGGCGGAGCCGACACCACGGCCACCGAT
ATTATTTGCCCGATGTACGCGCGCGTGGATGAAGACCAGCCCTTCCCGGCTGTGCCGAAATGGTCCATCA
AAAAATGGCTTTCGCTACCTGGAGAGACGCGCCCGCTGATCCTTTGCGAATACGCCCACGCGATGGGTAA
CAGTCTTGGCGGTTTCGCTAAATACTGGCAGGCGTTTCGTCAGTATCCCCGTTTACAGGGCGGCTTCGTC
TGGGACTGGGTGGATCAGTCGCTGATTAAATATGATGAAAACGGCAACCCGTGGTCGGCTTACGGCGGTG
ATTTTGGCGATACGCCGAACGATCGCCAGTTCTGTATGAACGGTCTGGTCTTTGCCGACCGCACGCCGCA
TCCAGCGCTGACGGAAGCAAAACACCAGCAGCAGTTTTTCCAGTTCCGTTTATCCGGGCAAACCATCGAA
GTGACCAGCGAATACCTGTTCCGTCATAGCGATAACGAGCTCCTGCACTGGATGGTGGCGCTGGATGGTA
AGCCGCTGGCAAGCGGTGAAGTGCCTCTGGATGTCGCTCCACAAGGTAAACAGTTGATTGAACTGCCTGA
ACTACCGCAGCCGGAGAGCGCCGGGCAACTCTGGCTCACAGTACGCGTAGTGCAACCGAACGCGACCGCA
TGGTCAGAAGCCGGGCACATCAGCGCCTGGCAGCAGTGGCGTCTGGCGGAAAACCTCAGTGTGACGCTCC
CCGCCGCGTCCCACGCCATCCCGCATCTGACCACCAGCGAAATGGATTTTTGCATCGAGCTGGGTAATAA
GCGTTGGCAATTTAACCGCCAGTCAGGCTTTCTTTCACAGATGTGGATTGGCGATAAAAAACAACTGCTG
ACGCCGCTGCGCGATCAGTTCACCCGTGCACCGCTGGATAACGACATTGGCGTAAGTGAAGCGACCCGCA
TTGACCCTAACGCCTGGGTCGAACGCTGGAAGGCGGCGGGCCATTACCAGGCCGAAGCAGCGTTGTTGCA
GTGCACGGCAGATACACTTGCTGATGCGGTGCTGATTACGACCGCTCACGCGTGGCAGCATCAGGGGAAA
ACCTTATTTATCAGCCGGAAAACCTACCGGATTGATGGTAGTGGTCAAATGGCGATTACCGTTGATGTTG
AAGTGGCGAGCGATACACCGCATCCGGCGCGGATTGGCCTGAACTGCCAGCTGGCGCAGGTAGCAGAGCG
GGTAAACTGGCTCGGATTAGGGCCGCAAGAAAACTATCCCGACCGCCTTACTGCCGCCTGTTTTGACCGC
TGGGATCTGCCATTGTCAGACATGTATACCCCGTACGTCTTCCCGAGCGAAAACGGTCTGCGCTGCGGGA
CGCGCGAATTGAATTATGGCCCACACCAGTGGCGCGGCGACTTCCAGTTCAACATCAGCCGCTACAGTCA
ACAGCAACTGATGGAAACCAGCCATCGCCATCTGCTGCACGCGGAAGAAGGCACATGGCTGAATATCGAC
GGTTTCCATATGGGGATTGGTGGCGACGACTCCTGGAGCCCGTCAGTATCGGCGGAATTCCAACTGAGCG
CCGGTCGCTACCATTACCAACTTGTCTGGTGTCAAAAATAATAGGGGCCGCTGTCATCAGAGTAAGTTTA
AACTGAGTTCTACTAACTAACGAGTAATATTTAAATTTTCAGCATCTCGCGCCCGTGCCTCTGACTTCTA
AGTCCAATTACTCTTCAACATCCCTACATGCTCTTTCTCCCTGTGCTCCCACCCCCTATTTTTGTTATTA
TCAAAAAACTTCTCTTAATTTCTTTGTTTTTTAGCTTCTTTTAAGTCACCTCTAACAATGAAATTGTGTA
GATTCAAAAATAGAATTAATTCGTAATAAAAAGTCGAAAAAAATTGTGCTCCCTCCCCCCATTAATAATA
ATTCTATCCCAAAATCTACACAATGTTCTGTGTACACTTCTTATGTTTTTTACTTCTGATAAATTTTTTT
GAAACATCATAGAAAAAACCGCACACAAAATACCTTATCATATGTTACGTTTCAGTTTATGACCGCAATT
TTTATTTCTTCGCACGTCTGGGCCTCTCATGACGTCAAATCATGCTCATCGTGAAAAAGTTTTGGAGTAT
TTTTGGAATTTTTCAATCAAGTGAAAGTTTATGAAATTAATTTTCCTGCTTTTGCTTTTTGGGGTTTCCC
CTATTGTTTGTCAAGATTTCGAGGACGGCGTTTTTCTTGCTAAAATCACAAGTATTGATGAGCACGATGC
AAGAAAGATCGGAAGAAGGTTTGGGTTTGAGGCTCAGTGGAAGGTGAGTAGAAGTTGATAATTTGAAAGT
GGAGTAGTGTCTATGGGGTTTTTGCCTTAAATGACAGAATACATTCCCAATATACCAAACATAACTGTTT
CCTACTAGTCGGCCGTACGGGCCCTTTCGTCTCGCGCGTTTCGGTGATGACGGTGAAAACCTCTGACACA
TGCAGCTCCCGGAGACGGTCACAGCTTGTCTGTAAGCGGATGCCGGGAGCAGACAAGCCCGTCAGGGCGC
GTCAGCGGGTGTTGGCGGGTGTCGGGGCTGGCTTAACTATGCGGCATCAGAGCAGATTGTACTGAGAGTG
CACCATATGCGGTGTGAAATACCGCACAGATGCGTAAGGAGAAAATACCGCATCAGGCGGCCTTAAGGGC
CTCGTGATACGCCTATTTTTATAGGTTAATGTCATGATAATAATGGTTTCTTAGACGTCAGGTGGCACTT
TTCGGGGAAATGTGCGCGGAACCCCTATTTGTTTATTTTTCTAAATACATTCAAATATGTATCCGCTCAT
GAGACAATAACCCTGATAAATGCTTCAATAATATTGAAAAAGGAAGAGTATGAGTATTCAACATTTCCGT
GTCGCCCTTATTCCCTTTTTTGCGGCATTTTGCCTTCCTGTTTTTGCTCACCCAGAAACGCTGGTGAAAG
TAAAAGATGCTGAAGATCAGTTGGGTGCACGAGTGGGTTACATCGAACTGGATCTCAACAGCGGTAAGAT
CCTTGAGAGTTTTCGCCCCGAAGAACGTTTTCCAATGATGAGCACTTTTAAAGTTCTGCTATGTGGCGCG
GTATTATCCCGTATTGACGCCGGGCAAGAGCAACTCGGTCGCCGCATACACTATTCTCAGAATGACTTGG
TTGAGTACTCACCAGTCACAGAAAAGCATCTTACGGATGGCATGACAGTAAGAGAATTATGCAGTGCTGC
CATAACCATGAGTGATAACACTGCGGCCAACTTACTTCTGACAACGATCGGAGGACCGAAGGAGCTAACC
GCTTTTTTGCACAACATGGGGGATCATGTAACTCGCCTTGATCGTTGGGAACCGGAGCTGAATGAAGCCA
TACCAAACGACGAGCGTGACACCACGATGCCTGTAGCAATGGCAACAACGTTGCGCAAACTATTAACTGG
CGAACTACTTACTCTAGCTTCCCGGCAACAATTAATAGACTGGATGGAGGCGGATAAAGTTGCAGGACCA
CTTCTGCGCTCGGCCCTTCCGGCTGGCTGGTTTATTGCTGATAAATCTGGAGCCGGTGAGCGTGGGTCTC
GCGGTATCATTGCAGCACTGGGGCCAGATGGTAAGCCCTCCCGTATCGTAGTTATCTACACGACGGGGAG
TCAGGCAACTATGGATGAACGAAATAGACAGATCGCTGAGATAGGTGCCTCACTGATTAAGCATTGGTAA
CTGTCAGACCAAGTTTACTCATATATACTTTAGATTGATTTAAAACTTCATTTTTAATTTAAAAGGATCT
AGGTGAAGATCCTTTTTGATAATCTCATGACCAAAATCCCTTAACGTGAGTTTTCGTTCCACTGAGCGTC
AGACCCCGTAGAAAAGATCAAAGGATCTTCTTGAGATCCTTTTTTTCTGCGCGTAATCTGCTGCTTGCAA
ACAAAAAAACCACCGCTACCAGCGGTGGTTTGTTTGCCGGATCAAGAGCTACCAACTCTTTTTCCGAAGG
TAACTGGCTTCAGCAGAGCGCAGATACCAAATACTGTCCTTCTAGTGTAGCCGTAGTTAGGCCACCACTT
CAAGAACTCTGTAGCACCGCCTACATACCTCGCTCTGCTAATCCTGTTACCAGTGGCTGCTGCCAGTGGC
GATAAGTCGTGTCTTACCGGGTTGGACTCAAGACGATAGTTACCGGATAAGGCGCAGCGGTCGGGCTGAA
CGGGGGGTTCGTGCACACAGCCCAGCTTGGAGCGAACGACCTACACCGAACTGAGATACCTACAGCGTGA
GCATTGAGAAAGCGCCACGCTTCCCGAAGGGAGAAAGGCGGACAGGTATCCGGTAAGCGGCAGGGTCGGA
ACAGGAGAGCGCACGAGGGAGCTTCCAGGGGGAAACGCCTGGTATCTTTATAGTCCTGTCGGGTTTCGCC
ACCTCTGACTTGAGCGTCGATTTTTGTGATGCTCGTCAGGGGGGCGGAGCCTATGGAAAAACGCCAGCAA
CGCGGCCTTTTTACGGTTCCTGGCCTTTTGCTGGCCTTTTGCTCACATGTTCTTTCCTGCGTTATCCCCT
GATTCTGTGGATAACCGTATTACCGCCTTTGAGTGAGCTGATACCGCTCGCCGCAGCCGAACGACCGAGC
GCAGCGAGTCAGTGAGCGAGGAAGCGGAAGAGCGCCCAATACGCAAACCGCCTCTCCCCGCGCGTTGGCC
GATTCATTAATGCAGCTGGCACGACAGGTTTCCCGACTGGAAAGCGGGCAGTGAGCGCAACGCAATTAAT
GTGAGTTAGCTCACTCATTAGGCACCCCAGGCTTTACACTTTATGCTTCCGGCTCGTATGTTGTGTGGAA
TTGTGAGCGGATAACAATTTCACACAGGAAACAGCT
Features (pLannotate 1.2.2; 13 found; start..end, strand, type, name):
     18..55      -  misc_feature   MCS (fragment): pUC18/19 multiple cloning site
    404..487     +  CDS            trpS (fragment): SYW_ECOLI - Experimental evidence at protein level: Swiss-Prot protein existence level 1. Catalyzes the attachment of tryptophan to tRNA(Trp). Amino acylates tRNA(Trp) with both L- and D-tryptophan, although D-tryptophan is a poor substrate (PubMed:10918062). From Escherichia coli (strain K12).
    494..3541    +  CDS            lacZ: β-galactosidase; lacZ
   4091..4243    +  CDS            aex-5 (fragment): AEX5_CAEEL - Also known as kpc-3 From Caenorhabditis elegans.
   4371..4406    +  CDS            rop (fragment): Rop protein, which maintains plasmids at low copy number; rop
   4508..4607    +  misc_feature   bom (fragment): basis of mobility region from pBR322
   4705..4809    +  promoter       AmpR promoter: bla
   4810..5670    +  CDS            AmpR: β-lactamase; bla; confers resistance to ampicillin, carbenicillin, and related antibiotics
   5841..6429    +  rep_origin     ori: high-copy-number ColE1/pMB1/pBR322/pUC origin of replication
   6612..6704    +  CDS            lacI (fragment): lac repressor; lacI; The lac repressor binds to the lac operator to inhibit transcription in E. coli. This inhibition can be relieved by adding lactose or isopropyl-β-D-thiogalactopyranoside (IPTG).
   6717..6738    +  protein_bind   CAP binding site: CAP binding activates transcription in the presence of cAMP. E. coli catabolite activator protein
   6753..6783    +  promoter       lac promoter: promoter for the E. coli lac operon
   6791..6807    +  protein_bind   lac operator: The lac repressor binds to the lac operator to inhibit transcription in E. coli. This inhibition can be relieved by adding lactose or isopropyl-β-D-thiogalactopyranoside (IPTG). lac repressor encoded by lacI
