[The description below was written by a language model from this plasmid's Addgene catalogue record and pLannotate feature annotations shown in this document.]
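Description:
pPD88_22 is a Caenorhabditis elegans expression vector from the 1995 Fire Lab Vector Kit, catalogued as an empty backbone of about 6.8 kb with no user insert. It is maintained in E. coli on a pUC-type skeleton: the feature table shows a high-copy ColE1/pMB1-family origin and a bla (AmpR) cassette with its own promoter for ampicillin selection. There are also remnants typical of pUC/pBR322 ancestry: a fragment of the pUC18/19 polylinker, the lac promoter, operator and CAP site, and short rop, bom and lacI fragments. The record gives the parental backbone and copy number as unknown.

The payload is a lacZ reporter. The catalogue lists its modules as unc54-204, unc-54 5', IVSA, SV40 NLS, and the N- and C-terminal portions of lacZ. This points to regulatory sequence from the body-wall muscle myosin gene unc-54 placed upstream, a synthetic intron (commonly included to improve expression in worms), and an SV40 nuclear localization signal fused to β-galactosidase so that staining concentrates in nuclei and expressing cells are easier to identify. The automated annotation detects only the full-length lacZ coding sequence; it does not label the unc-54 sequences, intron or NLS. The short trpS match just upstream of lacZ and the aex-5 match downstream are fragmentary hits whose role the record does not explain, and no 3' end or terminator element is named.

Vectors of this kind are generally used to build reporter fusions by restriction cloning and to monitor expression patterns in transgenic worms by β-galactosidase staining. The record itself defers to the kit documentation for the specific intended use.
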