Addgene plasmid #1460: pPD88_22
Purpose: (Empty Backbone)
Depositing lab: Andrew Fire. Depositing organization: Carnegie Institution for Science.
Backbone
  Vector backbone: Unknown
  Backbone size (bp): 6832
  Vector type: Worm Expression
Growth in bacteria
  Bacterial resistance: Ampicillin, 100 μg/mL
  Growth temperature: 37°C
  Growth strain: DH5alpha
  Copy number: Unknown
Gene/Insert
  Gene/Insert name: None
  Tag / fusion protein: unc54-204, unc545', IVSA, SV40NLS, lacZN, lacZC
  Cloning method: Restriction Enzyme
Terms and licenses: Academic/Nonprofit Terms; Industry Terms: Not Available to Industry
Depositor comments: See Fire Lab Vector Kit Documentation 1995. Fire Lab Miniprep Number pPD88.22, Ligation number NONE.
How to cite: pPD88_22 was a gift from Andrew Fire (Addgene plasmid # 1460 ; http://n2t.net/addgene:1460 ; RRID:Addgene_1460)
