>Addgene plasmid #1460 | pPD88_22 | addgene partial sequence | sequence record 16600 | 1460_m13reverse
GNGCCTGCNGGTCGACTCTAGAGGATCCCCAATTCTTGAGACTTCCACTATCTTCTCTGGCACCCTCCAC
TACGCGTAGGCGTCTCTCGCTTCGTGTATTCCCGGGAAGCCGGGTTCCCGTCTCTCCCGCCGCTGCCGCT
GCCGCACACAGCTTTACACCTCGTAGAATCCCCAAAGAGGGGCGTGGCTTGCGGGTGCCAACATCCTCCT
GCCGAGGAAGAAGCAGGCACTCATCACTCGCATCATCAACCTCGGGATTGGCCAAAGGACCCAAAGGTAT
GTTTCGAATGATACTAACATAACATAGAACATTTTCAGGAGGACCCTTGGAGGGTACCGAGCTCAGAAAA
AATGACTGCTCCAAAGAAGAAGCGTAAGGTACCGGTGGGTGAAGACCAGAAACAGCACCTCGAACTGAGC
CGCGATATTGCCCAGCGTTTCAACGCGCTGTATGGCGAGATCGATCCCGTCGTTTTACAACGTCGTGACT
GGGAAAACCCTGGCGTTACCCAACTTAATCGCCTTGCAGCACATCCCCCTTTCGCCAGCTGGCGTAATAG
CGAAGAGGCCCGCACCGATCGCCCTTCCCAACAGTTGCGCAGCCTGAATGGCGAATGGCGCTTTGCCTGG
TTTCCGGCACCAGAAGCGGTGCCGGAAAGCTGGCTGGAGTGCGATCTTCCTGAGGCCGATACTGTCGTCG
TCCCCTCAAACTGGCAGATGCACGGTTACGATGCGCCCATCTACACCAACGTGACCTATCCCATTACGGT
CAATCCGCCGTTTGTTCCCACGGAGAATCCGACGGGTTGTTACTCGCTCACATTTAATGTTGATGAAAGC
TGGCTACAGGAAGGCCAGACGCGAATTATTTTTGATGGCGTTAACTCGGCGTTTCATCTGTGGTGCAACG
GGCGCTGGGTCGGTTACGGCCAGGAACAGTCGTTTGCCGTCTGAATTTGACCTGAGCGCATTTTTACGCG
CCGGAGAAAACCGCCTCNCGGTGATGGTGCTGCNCTGGANTGACGGCAGTTATCTGGAANATCAGGATAT
GTGGCGGATGANCGGCATTTTCCGNGACGTCTCGTTGCTGCATAAACCGACTACCAAATCAGCGATTNCA
TGTNGCCCTCNCTTTAANGANGANTTCCCCCCNCTGTATGGAGNTGAANTNAAATGGCGNCGAGTTGCTG
ACTACCTACGGTAAAGTTTTTTTGGGGGGGAAACCAGGTNCCCNGGANCGGCCNTTTGGGGGAAATNNCA
AAANGGGGGTTNCCNATCNCCCAATNNNTGAANCNAAANCCAANNGGGGCCNAANCCNANTTTTGGGGGG
GTAANCCCCCCCCCCCCCTTAAAAAANCGGNNTTTCCNGGGGGNNANNN
